>Addgene plasmid #71220 | pSGE_711_OSC-fkh_dCP | depositor full sequence | sequence record 132899 | pSGE_711_OSC-fkh_dCP sequence 5487 bps
CTAGAGTCGGGGCGGCCGGCCGCTTCGAGCAGACATGATAAGATACATTGATGAGTTTGGACAAACCACA
ACTAGAATGCAGTGAAAAAAATGCTTTATTTGTGAAATTTGTGATGCTATTGCTTTATTTGTAACCATTA
TAAGCTGCAATAAACAAGTTAACAACAACAATTGCATTCATTTTATGTTTCAGGTTCAGGGGGAGGTGTG
GGAGGTTTTTTAAAGCAAGTAAAACCTCTACAAATGTGGTAAAATCGATAAGGATCCGTCGACCGATGCC
CTTGAGAGCCTTCAACCCAGTCAGCTCCTTCCGGTGGGCGCGGGGCATGACTATCGTCGCCGCACTTATG
ACTGTCTTCTTTATCATGCAACTCGTAGGACAGGTGCCGGCAGCGCTCTTCCGCTTCCTCGCTCACTGAC
TCGCTGCGCTCGGTCGTTCGGCTGCGGCGAGCGGTATCAGCTCACTCAAAGGCGGTAATACGGTTATCCA
CAGAATCAGGGGATAACGCAGGAAAGAACATGTGAGCAAAAGGCCAGCAAAAGGCCAGGAACCGTAAAAA
GGCCGCGTTGCTGGCGTTTTTCCATAGGCTCCGCCCCCCTGACGAGCATCACAAAAATCGACGCTCAAGT
CAGAGGTGGCGAAACCCGACAGGACTATAAAGATACCAGGCGTTTCCCCCTGGAAGCTCCCTCGTGCGCT
CTCCTGTTCCGACCCTGCCGCTTACCGGATACCTGTCCGCCTTTCTCCCTTCGGGAAGCGTGGCGCTTTC
TCATAGCTCACGCTGTAGGTATCTCAGTTCGGTGTAGGTCGTTCGCTCCAAGCTGGGCTGTGTGCACGAA
CCCCCCGTTCAGCCCGACCGCTGCGCCTTATCCGGTAACTATCGTCTTGAGTCCAACCCGGTAAGACACG
ACTTATCGCCACTGGCAGCAGCCACTGGTAACAGGATTAGCAGAGCGAGGTATGTAGGCGGTGCTACAGA
GTTCTTGAAGTGGTGGCCTAACTACGGCTACACTAGAAGAACAGTATTTGGTATCTGCGCTCTGCTGAAG
CCAGTTACCTTCGGAAAAAGAGTTGGTAGCTCTTGATCCGGCAAACAAACCACCGCTGGTAGCGGTGGTT
TTTTTGTTTGCAAGCAGCAGATTACGCGCAGAAAAAAAGGATCTCAAGAAGATCCTTTGATCTTTTCTAC
GGGGTCTGACGCTCAGTGGAACGAAAACTCACGTTAAGGGATTTTGGTCATGAGATTATCAAAAAGGATC
TTCACCTAGATCCTTTTAAATTAAAAATGAAGTTTTAAATCAATCTAAAGTATATATGAGTAAACTTGGT
CTGACAGTTACCAATGCTTAATCAGTGAGGCACCTATCTCAGCGATCTGTCTATTTCGTTCATCCATAGT
TGCCTGACTCCCCGTCGTGTAGATAACTACGATACGGGAGGGCTTACCATCTGGCCCCAGTGCTGCAATG
ATACCGCGAGACCCACGCTCACCGGCTCCAGATTTATCAGCAATAAACCAGCCAGCCGGAAGGGCCGAGC
GCAGAAGTGGTCCTGCAACTTTATCCGCCTCCATCCAGTCTATTAATTGTTGCCGGGAAGCTAGAGTAAG
TAGTTCGCCAGTTAATAGTTTGCGCAACGTTGTTGCCATTGCTACAGGCATCGTGGTGTCACGCTCGTCG
TTTGGTATGGCTTCATTCAGCTCCGGTTCCCAACGATCAAGGCGAGTTACATGATCCCCCATGTTGTGCA
AAAAAGCGGTTAGCTCCTTCGGTCCTCCGATCGTTGTCAGAAGTAAGTTGGCCGCAGTGTTATCACTCAT
GGTTATGGCAGCACTGCATAATTCTCTTACTGTCATGCCATCCGTAAGATGCTTTTCTGTGACTGGTGAG
TACTCAACCAAGTCATTCTGAGAATAGTGTATGCGGCGACCGAGTTGCTCTTGCCCGGCGTCAATACGGG
ATAATACCGCGCCACATAGCAGAACTTTAAAAGTGCTCATCATTGGAAAACGTTCTTCGGGGCGAAAACT
CTCAAGGATCTTACCGCTGTTGAGATCCAGTTCGATGTAACCCACTCGTGCACCCAACTGATCTTCAGCA
TCTTTTACTTTCACCAGCGTTTCTGGGTGAGCAAAAACAGGAAGGCAAAATGCCGCAAAAAAGGGAATAA
GGGCGACACGGAAATGTTGAATACTCATACTCTTCCTTTTTCAATATTATTGAAGCATTTATCAGGGTTA
TTGTCTCATGAGCGGATACATATTTGAATGTATTTAGAAAAATAAACAAATAGGGGTTCCGCGCACATTT
CCCCGAAAAGTGCCACCTG
[124 nt withheld, positions 2330-2453]
C
[91 nt withheld, positions 2455-2545]
A
[49 nt withheld, positions 2547-2595]
CCTTTGACGTTGGAGTCCACGTTCTTT
[37 nt withheld, positions 2623-2659]
ACCCTATCTCGGTCTATTCTTTTGATTTATAAGGGATTTTGCCGATTTCGGCCTATTGGTTAAAAAATGA
GCTGATTTAACAAAAATTTAACGCGAATTTTAACAAAATATTAACGCTTACAATTTGCCATTCGCCATTC
AGGCTGCGCAACTGTTGGGAAGGGCGATCGGTGCGGGCCTCTTCGCTATTACGCCAGCCCAAGCTACCAT
GATAAGTAAGTAATATTAAGGTACGGGAGGTACTTGGAGCGGCCGCAATAAAATATCTTTATTTTCATTA
CATCTGTGTGTTGGTTTTTTGTGTGAATCGATAGTACTAACATACGCTCTCCATCAAAACAAAACGAAAC
AAAACAAACTAGCAAAATAGGCTGTCCCCAGTGCAAGTGCAGGTGCCAGAACATTTCTCTATCGATAGGT
ACCACAAGTTTGTACAAAAAAGCAGGCTCCGAATTCGCCCTTTATTGCCGAATTACGCCGCCCCAACTGA
ATGCTGGACTGCTCCAAAGTTCCAACACCGCCCCCTCCCCCTCCTAGGGGCTGATGCTGATCTCCTCCAT
GTGGACGATTGTAACCCAATGCTGCACTTCAGCTGGAGCTCCTACTACTCCAGAGCTCCTGCATGCGCCG
TTACGCGACCGAAGTTTGTTGACATAACTTATCGAAGTCCAGAGGGATCGGGATCGAAGCTCGGAGGACA
GTACTCCGTTTGATTCTTAAACTGTTGCCCGCGGGGGTCGTCGTCGCTGGAAGCCCATTTATCCATGCCG
ACAGACCACACAGAAGATGCCACTTCTCGGAAAACGGCGAGATGAAACCCAAAATCTATGATGCAAGCTG
AGACCCACTCGGTGGTTTCTAAAACCCAGATATGAATATGAATGTGGCATGGGGACAAAATAGAATACAA
TTTGAATACTATGAAAAACTGAGCATTCTAAGGGCGAATTCGACCCAGCTTTCTTGTACAAAGTGGTAGA
TCTGCGATCGAGCTCGCCCGGGGATCGAGCGCAGCGGTATAAAAGGGCGCGGGGTGGCTGAGAGCATCAG
TTGTGAATGAATGTTCGAGCCGAGCAGACGTGCCGCTGCCTTCGTTAATATCCTTTGAATAAGCCAACTT
TGAATCACAAGACGCATACCAAACGGCATTCCGGTACTGTTGGTAAAGCCACCATGGAAGACGCCAAAAA
CATAAAGAAAGGCCCGGCGCCATTCTATCCGCTGGAAGATGGAACCGCTGGAGAGCAACTGCATAAGGCT
ATGAAGAGATACGCCCTGGTTCCTGGAACAATTGCTTTTACAGATGCACATATCGAGGTGGACATCACTT
ACGCTGAGTACTTCGAAATGTCCGTTCGGTTGGCAGAAGCTATGAAACGATATGGGCTGAATACAAATCA
CAGAATCGTCGTATGCAGTGAAAACTCTCTTCAATTCTTTATGCCGGTGTTGGGCGCGTTATTTATCGGA
GTTGCAGTTGCGCCCGCGAACGACATTTATAATGAACGTGAATTGCTCAACAGTATGGGCATTTCGCAGC
CTACCGTGGTGTTCGTTTCCAAAAAGGGGTTGCAAAAAATTTTGAACGTGCAAAAAAAGCTCCCAATCAT
CCAAAAAATTATTATCATGGATTCTAAAACGGATTACCAGGGATTTCAGTCGATGTACACGTTCGTCACA
TCTCATCTACCTCCCGGTTTTAATGAATACGATTTTGTGCCAGAGTCCTTCGATAGGGACAAGACAATTG
CACTGATCATGAACTCCTCTGGATCTACTGGTCTGCCTAAAGGTGTCGCTCTGCCTCATAGAACTGCCTG
CGTGAGATTCTCGCATGCCAGAGATCCTATTTTTGGCAATCAAATCATTCCGGATACTGCGATTTTAAGT
GTTGTTCCATTCCATCACGGTTTTGGAATGTTTACTACACTCGGATATTTGATATGTGGATTTCGAGTCG
TCTTAATGTATAGATTTGAAGAAGAGCTGTTTCTGAGGAGCCTTCAGGATTACAAGATTCAAAGTGCGCT
GCTGGTGCCAACCCTATTCTCCTTCTTCGCCAAAAGCACTCTGATTGACAAATACGATTTATCTAATTTA
CACGAAATTGCTTCTGGTGGCGCTCCCCTCTCTAAGGAAGTCGGGGAAGCGGTTGCCAAGAGGTTCCATC
TGCCAGGTATCAGGCAAGGATATGGGCTCACTGAGACTACATCAGCTATTCTGATTACACCCGAGGGGGA
TGATAAACCGGGCGCGGTCGGTAAAGTTGTTCCATTTTTTGAAGCGAAGGTTGTGGATCTGGATACCGGG
AAAACGCTGGGCGTTAATCAAAGAGGCGAACTGTGTGTGAGAGGTCCTATGATTATGTCCGGTTATGTAA
ACAATCCGGAAGCGACCAACGCCTTGATTGACAAGGATGGATGGCTACATTCTGGAGACATAGCTTACTG
GGACGAAGACGAACACTTCTTCATCGTTGACCGCCTGAAGTCTCTGATTAAGTACAAAGGCTATCAGGTG
GCTCCCGCTGAATTGGAATCCATCTTGCTCCAACACCCCAACATCTTCGACGCAGGTGTCGCAGGTCTTC
CCGACGATGACGCCGGTGAACTTCCCGCCGCCGTTGTTGTTTTGGAGCACGGAAAGACGATGACGGAAAA
AGAGATCGTGGATTACGTCGCCAGTCAAGTAACAACCGCGAAAAAGTTGCGCGGAGGAGTTGTGTTTGTG
GACGAAGTACCGAAAGGTCTTACCGGAAAACTCGACGCAAGAAAAATCAGAGAGATCCTCATAAAGGCCA
AGAAGGGCGGAAAGATCGCCGTGTAATT
Features (pLannotate 1.2.2; 14 found; start..end, strand, type, name):
     39..160     -  polyA_signal   SV40 poly(A) signal: SV40 polyadenylation signal
    183..251     -  CDS            large T antigen (fragment): large T antigen from SV40 (simian virus 40)
    267..399     +  CDS            TcR (fragment): tetracycline efflux protein; tet; confers resistance to tetracycline
    579..1167    -  rep_origin     ori: high-copy-number ColE1/pMB1/pBR322/pUC origin of replication
   1338..2198    -  CDS            AmpR: β-lactamase; bla; confers resistance to ampicillin, carbenicillin, and related antibiotics
   2199..2303    -  promoter       AmpR promoter: bla
   2330..2758    +  rep_origin     f1 ori (sequence partly withheld): f1 bacteriophage origin of replication; arrow indicates direction of (+) strand synthesis
   2790..2857    -  CDS            lacZα (fragment): LacZα fragment of β-galactosidase; lacZ fragment
   2916..2964    +  polyA_signal   poly(A) signal: synthetic polyadenylation signal
   2978..3069    +  misc_feature   pause site: RNA polymerase II transcriptional pause signal from the human α2 globin gene
   3083..3107    +  protein_bind   attB1: mutant version of attB; recombination site for the Gateway® BP reaction BP Clonase™
   3348..3367    -  protein_bind   5X UAS (fragment): five tandem copies of the "ScaI site" 17-mer CGGAGTACTGTCCTCCG, an upstream activating sequence (UAS) that efficiently binds yeast Gal4 (Webster et al., 1988; Pfeiffer et al., 2010) GAL4
   3612..3636    -  protein_bind   attB2: mutant version of attB; recombination site for the Gateway® BP reaction BP Clonase™
   3833..5485    +  CDS            luciferase: firefly luciferase; luc+; enhanced luc+ version of the luciferase gene
