[The description below was written by a language model from this plasmid's Addgene catalogue record and pLannotate feature annotations shown in this document.]
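Description:
pSGE_711_OSC-fkh_dCP is a 5,487 bp firefly luciferase reporter plasmid for expression in insect cells. The backbone is recorded as unknown, though the annotated layout resembles a standard promoterless luciferase reporter vector. It is propagated in E. coli as a high-copy plasmid through a ColE1/pUC-type origin and selected with ampicillin via the bla gene and its promoter. An f1 phage origin is also present. Short fragments annotated as lacZα, a tetracycline resistance gene and SV40 large T antigen appear to be non-functional backbone remnants.

The payload is a Gateway-cloned insert named 711_OSC-fkh_dCP, which lies between attB1 and attB2 recombination sites upstream of the reporter. The record does not explain the insert's identity beyond this name. The annotation detects within it only a short fragment matching a Gal4 UAS site, which suggests a binding site for Gal4 DNA-binding-domain fusions, but the record does not confirm this. According to the catalogue entry, transcription is driven by the Drosophila synthetic core promoter (DSCP). The feature table does not annotate this promoter; it presumably occupies the gap between attB2 and the luc+ coding sequence. An SV40 polyadenylation signal follows the luciferase gene across the plasmid's circular junction. Upstream of the attB1 site, a synthetic poly(A) signal and an RNA polymerase II pause site from the human α2 globin gene block read-through transcription from the backbone, so luciferase output reflects the cloned regulatory element acting on the core promoter.

The stated purpose is simply a luciferase reporter. It was deposited with a study of the context-dependent functions of transcriptional regulators, which fits use in measuring how a regulatory context responds to such factors in transfected insect cells.
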