Addgene plasmid #71220: pSGE_711_OSC-fkh_dCP
Purpose: Luciferase reporter
Depositing lab: Alexander Stark. Depositing organization: Research Institute of Molecular Pathology (IMP). Publication: Transcriptional regulators form diverse groups with context-dependent regulatory functions. Stampfel G, Kazmar T, Frank O, Wienerroither S, Reiter F, Stark A. Nature. 2015 Nov 9. doi: 10.1038/nature15545. PubMed 26550828.
Backbone
  Vector backbone: unknown
  Vector type: Insect Expression, Luciferase
Growth in bacteria
  Bacterial resistance: Ampicillin, 100 μg/mL
  Growth temperature: 37°C
  Growth strain: DH5alpha
  Copy number: High Copy
Gene/Insert
  Gene/Insert name: 711_OSC-fkh_dCP
  Promoter: DSCP Drosophila synthetic core promoter
  Tag / fusion protein: luciferase (C terminal on backbone)
  Cloning method: Gateway Cloning
  Sequencing primers: 5′ RVprimer3; 3′ LucNRev
Terms and licenses: Academic/Nonprofit Terms; Industry Terms: Not Available to Industry
How to cite: pSGE_711_OSC-fkh_dCP was a gift from Alexander Stark (Addgene plasmid # 71220 ; http://n2t.net/addgene:71220 ; RRID:Addgene_71220)
