>Addgene plasmid #71220 | pSGE_711_OSC-fkh_dCP | addgene partial sequence | sequence record 129473 | RVprimer3 5'-CTAGCAAAATAGGCTGTCCC-3'
GAACATTTCTCTATCGATAGGTACCACAAGTTTGTACAAAAAAGCAGGCTCCGAATTCGCCCTTTATTGC
CGAATTACGCCGCCCCAACTGAATGCTGGACTGCTCCAAAGTTCCAACACCGCCCCCTCCCCCTCCTAGG
GGCTGATGCTGATCTCCTCCATGTGGACGATTGTAACCCAATGCTGCACTTCAGCTGGAGCTCCTACTAC
TCCAGAGCTCCTGCATGCGCCGTTACGCGACCGAAGTTTGTTGACATAACTTATCGAAGTCCAGAGGGAT
CGGGATCGAAGCTCGGAGGACAGTACTCCGTTTGATTCTTAAACTGTTGCCCGCGGGGGTCGTCGTCGCT
GGAAGCCCATTTATCCATGCCGACAGACCACACAGAAGATGCCACTTCTCGGAAAACGGCGAGATGAAAC
CCAAAATCTATGATGCAAGCTGAGACCCACTCGGTGGTTTCTAAAACCCAGATATGAATATGAATGTGGC
ATGGGGACAAAATAGAATACAATTTGAATACTATGAAAAACTGAGCATTCTAAGGGCGAATTCGACCCAG
CTTTCTTGTACAAAGTGGTAGATCTGCGATCGAGCTCGCCCGGGGATCGAGCGCAGCGGTATAAAAGGGC
GCGGGGTGGCTGAGAGCATCAGTTGTGAATGAATGTTCGAGCCGAGCAGACGTGCCGCTGCCTTCGTTAA
TATCCTTTGAATAAGCCAACTTTGAATCACAAGACGCATACCAAACGGCATTCCGGTACTGTTGGTAAAG
CCACCATGGAAGACGCCAAAAACATAAAGAAAGGCCCGGCGCCATTCTATCCGCTGGAAGATGGAACCGC
TGGAGAGCAACTGCATAAGGCTATGAAGAGATACGCCCTGGTTCCTGGAACAATTGCTTTTACAGATGCA
CATATCGAGGTGGACATCACTTACGCTGAGTACTTCGAAATGTCCGTTCGGTTGGCAGAAGCTATGAAAC
GATATGGGCTGAATACAAATCACAGAATCGTCGTATGCAGTGAAAACTCTCTTCAATTCTTTATGCCGGT
GTTGGGCGCGTTATTTATCGGAGTTGCAGTTGCGCCCGCGAACGACATTTATAATGAACGTGAATTGCTC
