>Addgene plasmid #71220 | pSGE_711_OSC-fkh_dCP | addgene partial sequence | sequence record 129474 | LucNRev 5'-CCTTATGCAGTTGCTCTCC-3'
TGGCGCCGGGCCTTTCTTTATGTTTTTGGCGTCTTCCATGGTGGCTTTACCAACAGTACCGGAATGCCGT
TTGGTATGCGTCTTGTGATTCAAAGTTGGCTTATTCAAAGGATATTAACGAAGGCAGCGGCACGTCTGCT
CGGCTCGAACATTCATTCACAACTGATGCTCTCAGCCACCCCGCGCCCTTTTATACCGCTGCGCTCGATC
CCCGGGCGAGCTCGATCGCAGATCTACCACTTTGTACAAGAAAGCTGGGTCGAATTCGCCCTTAGAATGC
TCAGTTTTTCATAGTATTCAAATTGTATTCTATTTTGTCCCCATGCCACATTCATATTCATATCTGGGTT
TTAGAAACCACCGAGTGGGTCTCAGCTTGCATCATAGATTTTGGGTTTCATCTCGCCGTTTTCCGAGAAG
TGGCATCTTCTGTGTGGTCTGTCGGCATGGATAAATGGGCTTCCAGCGACGACGACCCCCGCGGGCAACA
GTTTAAGAATCAAACGGAGTACTGTCCTCCGAGCTTCGATCCCGATCCCTCTGGACTTCGATAAGTTATG
TCAACAAACTTCGGTCGCGTAACGGCGCATGCAGGAGCTCTGGAGTAGTAGGAGCTCCAGCTGAAGTGCA
GCATTGGGTTACAATCGTCCACATGGAGGAGATCAGCATCAGCCCCTAGGAGGGGGAGGGGGCGGTGTTG
GAACTTTGGAGCAGTCCAGCATTCAGTTGGGGCGGCGTAATTCGGCAATAAAGGGCGAATTCGGAGCCTG
CTTTTTTGTACAAACTTGTGGTACCTATCGATAGAGAAATGTTCTGGCACCTGCACTTGCACTGGGGACA
GCCTATTTTGCTAGTTTGTTTTGTTTCGTTTTGTTTTGATGGAGAGCGTATGTTAGTACTATCGATTCAC
ACAAAAAACCAACACACAGATGTAATGAAAATAAAGATATTTTATTGCGGCCGCTCCAAGTACCTCCCGT
ACCTTAATATTACTTACTTATCATGGTAGCTTGGGCTGGCGTAATAGCGAAGAGGCCCGCACCGATCGCC
CTTCCCAACAGTTGCGCAGCCTGAATGGCGAATG
